Addgene plasmid #12557: pcDNA 3.1(-) mouse C/EBP beta (LAP)
Depositing lab: Peter Johnson.
Backbone
  Vector backbone: pcDNA3.1(-)
  Backbone manufacturer: Invitrogen
  Backbone size w/o insert (bp): 5428
  Vector type: Mammalian Expression
  Selectable markers: Neomycin (select with G418)
Growth in bacteria
  Bacterial resistance: Ampicillin, 100 μg/mL
  Growth temperature: 37°C
  Growth strain: DH5alpha
  Copy number: High Copy
Gene/Insert
  Gene/Insert name: CCAAT/Enhancer-binding Protein beta (alt name: C/EBP beta)
  Species: M. musculus (mouse)
  Insert size (bp): 828
  Entrez Gene: Cebpb (a.k.a. C/EBPbeta, CRP2, IL-6DBP, LAP, LIP, NF-IL6, NF-M, Nfil6)
  Cloning method: Restriction Enzyme; 5′ cloning site EcoRI (not destroyed); 3′ cloning site HindIII (not destroyed)
  Sequencing primers: 5′ CMV-F; 3′ BGH-rev
Terms and licenses: Academic/Nonprofit Terms; Industry Terms: Not Available to Industry
Depositor comments: The C/EBPbeta gene encodes 3 in-frame translational isoforms (LAP*, LAP, and LIP). LAP is the predominant activating isoform expressed in most cells, and this plasmid is designed to express the LAP isoform of the protein. The construct does not include the extra 21 codons at the N terminus that are present in LAP*. The complete insert (not just the ORF) includes a Kozak box sequence at the N terminus. For more information on the C/EBPbeta isoforms, please see the original reference: Descombes, P., and Schibler, U. A liver-enriched transcriptional activator protein, LAP, and a transcriptional inhibitory protein, LIP, are translated from the same mRNA. Cell 67:569-579 (1991).
How to cite: pcDNA 3.1(-) mouse C/EBP beta (LAP) was a gift from Peter Johnson (Addgene plasmid # 12557 ; http://n2t.net/addgene:12557 ; RRID:Addgene_12557)
