[The description below was written by a language model from this plasmid's Addgene catalogue record and pLannotate feature annotations shown in this document.]
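Description:
pcDNA 3.1(-) mouse C/EBP beta (LAP) is a mammalian expression plasmid built on the Invitrogen pcDNA3.1(-) backbone and carrying the mouse Cebpb coding sequence for CCAAT/enhancer-binding protein beta. It is propagated in E. coli as a high-copy plasmid through its ColE1/pUC-type origin, with ampicillin selection provided by the β-lactamase gene and its own promoter. An f1 origin is also present, which allows single-stranded DNA production. For selection in mammalian cells, an SV40 enhancer/early promoter drives the neomycin phosphotransferase gene, followed by an SV40 polyadenylation signal, so stable transfectants can be selected with G418.

The insert of about 830 bp sits between the EcoRI and HindIII sites, both of which are retained. It lies downstream of the human CMV immediate-early enhancer and promoter and upstream of the bovine growth hormone polyadenylation signal. A T7 promoter lies between the CMV promoter and the insert and could support in vitro transcription. The Cebpb mRNA naturally gives rise to three in-frame translational isoforms: LAP*, LAP and LIP. This construct is designed to express LAP, the predominant activating isoform in most cells. It omits the 21 additional N-terminal codons found in LAP*, and a Kozak sequence is placed at the start of the insert to favour initiation at the LAP start codon. No epitope tag or reporter is recorded.

A few short annotations, such as a truncated HIV-1 LTR fragment and the ble and lacI fragments, are probably partial sequence matches within the backbone rather than functional elements. The plasmid is suited to transient or stable overexpression of the LAP transcriptional activator in mammalian cells.
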