Features (pLannotate 1.2.2; 20 found; start..end, strand, type, name):
     28..80      -  misc_feature   bom (fragment): basis of mobility region from pBR322
    235..614     +  enhancer       CMV enhancer: human cytomegalovirus immediate early enhancer
    615..818     +  promoter       CMV promoter: human cytomegalovirus (CMV) immediate early promoter
    814..847     +  LTR            5' LTR (truncated) (fragment): truncated 5' long terminal repeat (LTR) from HIV-1
    863..881     +  promoter       T7 promoter: promoter for bacteriophage T7 RNA polymerase
    968..1792    +  CDS            Cebpb (fragment): CEBPB_MOUSE - Experimental evidence at protein level: Swiss-Prot protein existence level 1. [Isoform 3]: Acts as a dominant negative through heterodimerization with isoform 2 (By similarity). Promotes osteoblast differentiation and osteoclastogenesis (PubMed:19440205). From Mus musculus (Mouse).
   1840..2064    +  polyA_signal   bGH poly(A) signal: bovine growth hormone polyadenylation signal
   2068..2089    +  promoter       SV40 promoter (fragment): SV40 enhancer and early promoter
   2110..2538    +  rep_origin     f1 ori (sequence partly withheld): f1 bacteriophage origin of replication; arrow indicates direction of (+) strand synthesis
   2552..2881    +  promoter       SV40 promoter: SV40 enhancer and early promoter
   2948..3739    +  CDS            neo: KKA2_KLEPN - Also known as kan, nptII. Experimental evidence at protein level: Swiss-Prot protein existence level 1. Resistance to kanamycin, neomycin, paromomycin, ribostamycin, butirosin and gentamicin B. From Klebsiella pneumoniae.
   3763..3921    +  CDS            ble (fragment): BLE_KLEPN - Experimental evidence at protein level: Swiss-Prot protein existence level 1. Binding protein with a strong affinity to the bleomycin family of antibiotics. Binds to CL990; an antimitotic-antibiotic compound. From Klebsiella pneumoniae.
   3916..4037    +  polyA_signal   SV40 poly(A) signal: SV40 polyadenylation signal
   4110..4126    -  protein_bind   lac operator: The lac repressor binds to the lac operator to inhibit transcription in E. coli. This inhibition can be relieved by adding lactose or isopropyl-β-D-thiogalactopyranoside (IPTG). lac repressor encoded by lacI
   4134..4164    -  promoter       lac promoter: promoter for the E. coli lac operon
   4179..4200    -  protein_bind   CAP binding site: CAP binding activates transcription in the presence of cAMP. E. coli catabolite activator protein
   4213..4305    -  CDS            lacI (fragment): lac repressor; lacI; The lac repressor binds to the lac operator to inhibit transcription in E. coli. This inhibition can be relieved by adding lactose or isopropyl-β-D-thiogalactopyranoside (IPTG).
   4488..5076    -  rep_origin     ori: high-copy-number ColE1/pMB1/pBR322/pUC origin of replication
   5247..6107    -  CDS            AmpR: β-lactamase; bla; confers resistance to ampicillin, carbenicillin, and related antibiotics
   6108..6212    -  promoter       AmpR promoter: bla
>Addgene plasmid #12557 | pcDNA 3.1(-) mouse C/EBP beta (LAP) | addgene full sequence | sequence record 228215 | Addgene NGS Result
GACGGATCGGGAGATCTCCCGATCCCCTATGGTGCACTCTCAGTACAATCTGCTCTGATGCCGCATAGTT
AAGCCAGTATCTGCTCCCTGCTTGTGTGTTGGAGGTCGCTGAGTAGTGCGCGAGCAAAATTTAAGCTACA
ACAAGGCAAGGCTTGACCGACAATTGCATGAAGAATCTGCTTAGGGTTAGGCGTTTTGCGCTGCTTCGCG
ATGTACGGGCCAGATATACGCGTTGACATTGATTATTGACTAGTTATTAATAGTAATCAATTACGGGGTC
ATTAGTTCATAGCCCATATATGGAGTTCCGCGTTACATAACTTACGGTAAATGGCCCGCCTGGCTGACCG
CCCAACGACCCCCGCCCATTGACGTCAATAATGACGTATGTTCCCATAGTAACGCCAATAGGGACTTTCC
ATTGACGTCAATGGGTGGAGTATTTACGGTAAACTGCCCACTTGGCAGTACATCAAGTGTATCATATGCC
AAGTACGCCCCCTATTGACGTCAATGACGGTAAATGGCCCGCCTGGCATTATGCCCAGTACATGACCTTA
TGGGACTTTCCTACTTGGCAGTACATCTACGTATTAGTCATCGCTATTACCATGGTGATGCGGTTTTGGC
AGTACATCAATGGGCGTGGATAGCGGTTTGACTCACGGGGATTTCCAAGTCTCCACCCCATTGACGTCAA
TGGGAGTTTGTTTTGGCACCAAAATCAACGGGACTTTCCAAAATGTCGTAACAACTCCGCCCCATTGACG
CAAATGGGCGGTAGGCGTGTACGGTGGGAGGTCTATATAAGCAGAGCTCTCTGGCTAACTAGAGAACCCA
CTGCTTACTGGCTTATCGAAATTAATACGACTCACTATAGGGAGACCCAAGCTGGCTAGCGTTTAAACGG
GCCCTCTAGACTCGAGCGGCCGCCACTGTGCTGGATATCTGCAGAATTCGCGCCACCATGGAAGTGGCCA
ACTTCTACTACGAGCCCGACTGCCTGGCCTACGGGGCCAAGGCGGCCCGCGCCGCGCCGCGCGCCCCCGC
CGCCGAGCCGGCCATTGGCGAGCACGAGCGCGCCATCGACTTCAGCCCCTACCTGGAGCCGCTCGCGCCC
GCCGCGGACTTCGCCGCGCCCGCGCCCGCCCACCACGACTTCCTCTCCGACCTCTTCGCCGACGACTACG
GCGCCAAGCCGAGCAAGAAGCCGGCCGACTACGGTTACGTGAGCCTCGGCCGCGCGGGCGCCAAGGCCGC
GCCGCCCGCCTGCTTCCCGCCGCCGCCTCCCGCCGCGCTCAAGGCGGAGCCGGGCTTCGAACCCGCGGAC
TGCAAGCGCGCGGACGACGCGCCCGCCATGGCGGCCGGTTTCCCGTTCGCCCTGCGCGCCTACCTGGGCT
ACCAGGCGACGCCGAGCGGCAGCAGCGGCAGCCTGTCCACGTCGTCGTCGTCCAGCCCGCCCGGCACGCC
GAGCCCCGCCGACGCCAAGGCCGCGCCCGCCGCCTGCTTCGCGGGGCCGCCGGCCGCGCCCGCCAAGGCC
AAGGCCAAGAAGACGGTGGACAAGCTGAGCGACGAGTACAAGATGCGGCGCGAGCGCAACAACATCGCGG
TGCGCAAGAGCCGCGACAAGGCCAAGATGCGCAACCTGGAGACGCAGCACAAGGTGCTGGAGCTGACGGC
GGAGAACGAGCGGCTGCAGAAGAAGGTGGAGCAGCTGTCGCGAGAGCTCAGCACCCTGCGGAACTTGTTC
AAGCAGCTGCCCGAGCCGCTGCTGGCCTCGGCGGGCCACTGCTAGCGCGGCGGTACCAAGCTTAAGTTTA
AACCGCTGATCAGCCTCGACTGTGCCTTCTAGTTGCCAGCCATCTGTTGTTTGCCCCTCCCCCGTGCCTT
CCTTGACCCTGGAAGGTGCCACTCCCACTGTCCTTTCCTAATAAAATGAGGAAATTGCATCGCATTGTCT
GAGTAGGTGTCATTCTATTCTGGGGGGTGGGGTGGGGCAGGACAGCAAGGGGGAGGATTGGGAAGACAAT
AGCAGGCATGCTGGGGATGCGGTGGGCTCTATGGCTTCTGAGGCGGAAAGAACCAGCTGGGGCTCTAGGG
GGTATCCCC
[124 nt withheld, positions 2110-2233]
C
[91 nt withheld, positions 2235-2325]
A
[49 nt withheld, positions 2327-2375]
CCTTTGACGTTGGAGTCCACGTTCTTT
[37 nt withheld, positions 2403-2439]
ACCCTATCTCGGTCTATTCTTTTGATTTATAAGGGATTTTGCCGATTTCGGCCTATTGGTTAAAAAATGA
GCTGATTTAACAAAAATTTAACGCGAATTAATTCTGTGGAATGTGTGTCAGTTAGGGTGTGGAAAGTCCC
CAGGCTCCCCAGCAGGCAGAAGTATGCAAAGCATGCATCTCAATTAGTCAGCAACCAGGTGTGGAAAGTC
CCCAGGCTCCCCAGCAGGCAGAAGTATGCAAAGCATGCATCTCAATTAGTCAGCAACCATAGTCCCGCCC
CTAACTCCGCCCATCCCGCCCCTAACTCCGCCCAGTTCCGCCCATTCTCCGCCCCATGGCTGACTAATTT
TTTTTATTTATGCAGAGGCCGAGGCCGCCTCTGCCTCTGAGCTATTCCAGAAGTAGTGAGGAGGCTTTTT
TGGAGGCCTAGGCTTTTGCAAAAAGCTCCCGGGAGCTTGTATATCCATTTTCGGATCTGATCAAGAGACA
GGATGAGGATCGTTTCGCATGATTGAACAAGATGGATTGCACGCAGGTTCTCCGGCCGCTTGGGTGGAGA
GGCTATTCGGCTATGACTGGGCACAACAGACAATCGGCTGCTCTGATGCCGCCGTGTTCCGGCTGTCAGC
GCAGGGGCGCCCGGTTCTTTTTGTCAAGACCGACCTGTCCGGTGCCCTGAATGAACTGCAGGACGAGGCA
GCGCGGCTATCGTGGCTGGCCACGACGGGCGTTCCTTGCGCAGCTGTGCTCGACGTTGTCACTGAAGCGG
GAAGGGACTGGCTGCTATTGGGCGAAGTGCCGGGGCAGGATCTCCTGTCATCTCACCTTGCTCCTGCCGA
GAAAGTATCCATCATGGCTGATGCAATGCGGCGGCTGCATACGCTTGATCCGGCTACCTGCCCATTCGAC
CACCAAGCGAAACATCGCATCGAGCGAGCACGTACTCGGATGGAAGCCGGTCTTGTCGATCAGGATGATC
TGGACGAAGAGCATCAGGGGCTCGCGCCAGCCGAACTGTTCGCCAGGCTCAAGGCGCGCATGCCCGACGG
CGAGGATCTCGTCGTGACCCATGGCGATGCCTGCTTGCCGAATATCATGGTGGAAAATGGCCGCTTTTCT
GGATTCATCGACTGTGGCCGGCTGGGTGTGGCGGACCGCTATCAGGACATAGCGTTGGCTACCCGTGATA
TTGCTGAAGAGCTTGGCGGCGAATGGGCTGACCGCTTCCTCGTGCTTTACGGTATCGCCGCTCCCGATTC
GCAGCGCATCGCCTTCTATCGCCTTCTTGACGAGTTCTTCTGAGCGGGACTCTGGGGTTCGAAATGACCG
ACCAAGCGACGCCCAACCTGCCATCACGAGATTTCGATTCCACCGCCGCCTTCTATGAAAGGTTGGGCTT
CGGAATCGTTTTCCGGGACGCCGGCTGGATGATCCTCCAGCGCGGGGATCTCATGCTGGAGTTCTTCGCC
CACCCCAACTTGTTTATTGCAGCTTATAATGGTTACAAATAAAGCAATAGCATCACAAATTTCACAAATA
AAGCATTTTTTTCACTGCATTCTAGTTGTGGTTTGTCCAAACTCATCAATGTATCTTATCATGTCTGTAT
ACCGTCGACCTCTAGCTAGAGCTTGGCGTAATCATGGTCATAGCTGTTTCCTGTGTGAAATTGTTATCCG
CTCACAATTCCACACAACATACGAGCCGGAAGCATAAAGTGTAAAGCCTGGGGTGCCTAATGAGTGAGCT
AACTCACATTAATTGCGTTGCGCTCACTGCCCGCTTTCCAGTCGGGAAACCTGTCGTGCCAGCTGCATTA
ATGAATCGGCCAACGCGCGGGGAGAGGCGGTTTGCGTATTGGGCGCTCTTCCGCTTCCTCGCTCACTGAC
TCGCTGCGCTCGGTCGTTCGGCTGCGGCGAGCGGTATCAGCTCACTCAAAGGCGGTAATACGGTTATCCA
CAGAATCAGGGGATAACGCAGGAAAGAACATGTGAGCAAAAGGCCAGCAAAAGGCCAGGAACCGTAAAAA
GGCCGCGTTGCTGGCGTTTTTCCATAGGCTCCGCCCCCCTGACGAGCATCACAAAAATCGACGCTCAAGT
CAGAGGTGGCGAAACCCGACAGGACTATAAAGATACCAGGCGTTTCCCCCTGGAAGCTCCCTCGTGCGCT
CTCCTGTTCCGACCCTGCCGCTTACCGGATACCTGTCCGCCTTTCTCCCTTCGGGAAGCGTGGCGCTTTC
TCATAGCTCACGCTGTAGGTATCTCAGTTCGGTGTAGGTCGTTCGCTCCAAGCTGGGCTGTGTGCACGAA
CCCCCCGTTCAGCCCGACCGCTGCGCCTTATCCGGTAACTATCGTCTTGAGTCCAACCCGGTAAGACACG
ACTTATCGCCACTGGCAGCAGCCACTGGTAACAGGATTAGCAGAGCGAGGTATGTAGGCGGTGCTACAGA
GTTCTTGAAGTGGTGGCCTAACTACGGCTACACTAGAAGAACAGTATTTGGTATCTGCGCTCTGCTGAAG
CCAGTTACCTTCGGAAAAAGAGTTGGTAGCTCTTGATCCGGCAAACAAACCACCGCTGGTAGCGGTGGTT
TTTTTGTTTGCAAGCAGCAGATTACGCGCAGAAAAAAAGGATCTCAAGAAGATCCTTTGATCTTTTCTAC
GGGGTCTGACGCTCAGTGGAACGAAAACTCACGTTAAGGGATTTTGGTCATGAGATTATCAAAAAGGATC
TTCACCTAGATCCTTTTAAATTAAAAATGAAGTTTTAAATCAATCTAAAGTATATATGAGTAAACTTGGT
CTGACAGTTACCAATGCTTAATCAGTGAGGCACCTATCTCAGCGATCTGTCTATTTCGTTCATCCATAGT
TGCCTGACTCCCCGTCGTGTAGATAACTACGATACGGGAGGGCTTACCATCTGGCCCCAGTGCTGCAATG
ATACCGCGAGACCCACGCTCACCGGCTCCAGATTTATCAGCAATAAACCAGCCAGCCGGAAGGGCCGAGC
GCAGAAGTGGTCCTGCAACTTTATCCGCCTCCATCCAGTCTATTAATTGTTGCCGGGAAGCTAGAGTAAG
TAGTTCGCCAGTTAATAGTTTGCGCAACGTTGTTGCCATTGCTACAGGCATCGTGGTGTCACGCTCGTCG
TTTGGTATGGCTTCATTCAGCTCCGGTTCCCAACGATCAAGGCGAGTTACATGATCCCCCATGTTGTGCA
AAAAAGCGGTTAGCTCCTTCGGTCCTCCGATCGTTGTCAGAAGTAAGTTGGCCGCAGTGTTATCACTCAT
GGTTATGGCAGCACTGCATAATTCTCTTACTGTCATGCCATCCGTAAGATGCTTTTCTGTGACTGGTGAG
TACTCAACCAAGTCATTCTGAGAATAGTGTATGCGGCGACCGAGTTGCTCTTGCCCGGCGTCAATACGGG
ATAATACCGCGCCACATAGCAGAACTTTAAAAGTGCTCATCATTGGAAAACGTTCTTCGGGGCGAAAACT
CTCAAGGATCTTACCGCTGTTGAGATCCAGTTCGATGTAACCCACTCGTGCACCCAACTGATCTTCAGCA
TCTTTTACTTTCACCAGCGTTTCTGGGTGAGCAAAAACAGGAAGGCAAAATGCCGCAAAAAAGGGAATAA
GGGCGACACGGAAATGTTGAATACTCATACTCTTCCTTTTTCAATATTATTGAAGCATTTATCAGGGTTA
TTGTCTCATGAGCGGATACATATTTGAATGTATTTAGAAAAATAAACAAATAGGGGTTCCGCGCACATTT
CCCCGAAAAGTGCCACCTGACGTC
