>Addgene plasmid #12557 | pcDNA 3.1(-) mouse C/EBP beta (LAP) | addgene partial sequence | sequence record 42665 | CMV-F 5'-CGCAAATGGGCGGTAGGCGTG-3'
GAACCCACTGCTTACTGGCTTATCGAAATTAATACGACTCANTATAGGGAGACCCAAGCTGGCTAGCGTT
TAAACGGGCCCTCTAGACTCGAGCGGCCGCCACTGTGCTGGATATCTGCAGAATTCGCGCCACCATGGAA
GTGGCCAACTTCTACTACGAGCCCGACTGCCTGGCCTACGGGGCCAAGGCGGCCCGCGCCGCGCCGCGCG
CCCCCGCCGCCGAGCCGGCCATTGGCGAGCACGAGCGCGCCATCGACTTCAGCCCCTACCTGGAGCCGCT
CGCGCCCGCCGCGGACTTCGCCGCGCCCGCGCCCGCCCACCACGACTTCCTCTCCGACCTCTTCGCCGAC
GACTACGGCGCCAAGCCGAGCAAGAAGCCGGCCGACTACGGTTACGTGAGCCTCGGCCGCGCGGGCGCCA
AGGCCGCGCCGCCCGCCTGCTTCCCGCCGCCGCCTCCCGCCGCGCTCAAGGCGGAGCCGGGCTTCGAACC
CGCGGACTGCAAGCGCGCGGACGACGCGCCCGCCATGGCGGCCGGTTTCCCGTTCGCCCTGCGCGCCTAC
CTGGGCTACCAGGCGACGCCGAGCGGCAGCAGCGGCAGCCTGTCCACGTCGTCGTCGTCCAGCCCGCCCG
GCACGCCGAGCCCCGCCGACGCCAAGGCCGCGCCCGCCGCCTGCTTCGCGGGGCCGCCGGCCGCGCCCGC
CAAGGCCAAGGCCAAGAAGACGGTGGACAAGCTGAGCGACGAGTACAAGATGCGGCGCGAGCGCAACAAC
ATCGCGGTGCGCAAGAGCCGCGACAAGGCCAAGATGCGCAACCTGGAGACGCAGCAC
