>Addgene plasmid #12557 | pcDNA 3.1(-) mouse C/EBP beta (LAP) | addgene partial sequence | sequence record 66631 | BGH-rev 5'-TAGAAGGCACAGTCGAGG-3'
CGCCGCGCTAGCAGTGGCCCGCCGAGGCCAGCAGCGGCTCGGGCAGCTGCTTGAACAAGTTCCGCAGGGT
GCTGAGCTCTCGCGACAGCTGCTCCACCTTCTTCTGCAGCCGCTCGTTCTCCGCCGTCAGCTCCAGCACC
TTGTGCTGCGTCTCCAGGTTGCGCATCTTGGCCTTGTCGCGGCTCTTGCGCACCGCGATGTTGTTGCGCT
CGCGCCGCATCTTGTACTCGTCGCTCAGCTTGTCCACCGTCTTCTTGGCCTTGGCCTTGGCGGGCGCGGC
CGGCGGCCCCGCGAA
